Addgene plasmid #244742: CL20_mEGFP_FOidr_190
Purpose: Express mEGFP-tagged intrinsically disordered protein (IDR), FOidr_190, derived from human fusion protein TCF3_PBX1
Depositing lab: Richard Kriwacki. Depositing organization: St. Jude Children's Research Hospital. Publication: Proteome-wide computational analyses reveal links between protein condensate formation and RNA biology. Maiti S, Tripathi S, Baggett DW, Phillips AH, Park CG, Wang J, Wahiduzzaman, Freyaldenhoven WT, Kinger S, Pioso BJ, Bollinger JC, Somjee R, Lang B, Babu MM, Kriwacki RW. Sci Adv. 2025 Dec 5;11(49):eady1420. doi: 10.1126/sciadv.ady1420. Epub 2025 Dec 3. PubMed 41337585.
Backbone
  Vector backbone: CL20
  Vector type: Mammalian Expression
Growth in bacteria
  Bacterial resistance: Ampicillin, 100 μg/mL
  Growth temperature: 37°C
  Growth strain: NEB Stable
  Copy number: High Copy
Gene/Insert
  Gene/Insert name: FOidr_190
  Species: H. sapiens (human)
  Mutation: Unmutated
  Tag / fusion protein: monomeric EGFP (N terminal on insert)
  Cloning method: Restriction Enzyme; 5′ cloning site Unknown (unknown if destroyed)
Terms and licenses: Academic/Nonprofit Terms; Industry Terms: Not Available to Industry
Depositor comments: TCF3_PBX1_1_547
How to cite: CL20_mEGFP_FOidr_190 was a gift from Richard Kriwacki (Addgene plasmid # 244742 ; http://n2t.net/addgene:244742 ; RRID:Addgene_244742)
