[The description below was written by a language model from this plasmid's Addgene catalogue record and pLannotate feature annotations shown in this document.]
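Description:
CL20_mEGFP_FOidr_190 is an 8.7 kb mammalian expression plasmid built on the CL20 backbone. The catalogue lists it simply as a mammalian expression vector, but the feature table shows the layout of a self-inactivating HIV-1 lentiviral transfer vector. It is propagated in E. coli through a high-copy ColE1/pUC-type origin and selected with ampicillin via the β-lactamase gene. The use of a recombination-deficient strain for growth fits the presence of repeated LTR sequences. Backbone remnants include lac promoter/operator elements, an SV40 origin and an SV40 poly(A) signal.

The viral portion begins with a CMV enhancer fused to a truncated 5' LTR, which would drive Tat-independent genomic RNA production in packaging cells. This is followed by the Ψ packaging signal with a partial gag sequence, the cPPT/CTS, the Rev response element, and a ΔU3 3' LTR fragment backed by a rabbit β-globin poly(A) signal. Short hits annotated as vif, Rev and nef are probably residual HIV-1 sequence rather than functional genes.

Between these elements, an internal CMV enhancer/promoter drives an open reading frame encoding monomeric EGFP fused to the N-terminus of FOidr_190. This insert is an unmutated intrinsically disordered region from the human oncogenic fusion protein TCF3-PBX1, noted by the depositor as residues 1–547. The annotation agrees with this, showing a long TCF3 segment followed by a short PBX1 segment; the PBX1 match was assigned to a Xenopus homologue, although the record lists the insert as human.

The construct is intended for expressing the fluorescently tagged IDR in mammalian cells. The associated study concerns protein condensate formation, so it was probably used to image the IDR's localisation and condensate behaviour.
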