Features (pLannotate 1.2.2; 30 found; start..end, strand, type, name):
    199..254     -  polyA_signal   β-globin poly(A) signal: rabbit β-globin polyadenylation signal (Gil and Proudfoot, 1987)
    340..475     -  LTR            3' LTR (ΔU3) (fragment): self-inactivating 3' long terminal repeat (LTR) from HIV-1
    477..545     -  CDS            nef (fragment): NEF_HV1Z2 - Experimental evidence at protein level: Swiss-Prot protein existence level 1. Extracellular Nef protein targets CD4(+) T-lymphocytes for apoptosis by interacting with CXCR4 surface receptors. From Human immunodeficiency virus type 1 group M subtype D (isolate Z2/CDC-Z34) (HIV-1).
    571..765     -  CDS            pbx1 (fragment): PBX1_XENLA - Also known as pbx1b From Xenopus laevis (African clawed frog).
    742..2211    -  CDS            TCF3 (fragment): TFE2_HUMAN - Also known as BHLHB21, E2A, ITF1. Experimental evidence at protein level: Swiss-Prot protein existence level 1. Transcriptional regulator involved in the initiation of neuronal differentiation and mesenchymal to epithelial transition. Heterodimers between TCF3 and tissue-specific basic helix-loop-helix (bHLH) proteins play major roles in determining tissue-specific cell fate during embryogenesis, like muscle or early B-cell differentiation. Together with TCF15, required for the mesenchymal to epithelial transition. Dimers bind DNA on E-box motifs: 5'-CANNTG-3' (By similarity). Bin
   2254..2970    -  CDS            mEGFP: mEGFP is a basic (constitutively fluorescent) green fluorescent protein published in 2002, derived from Aequorea victoria. It has moderate acid sensitivity.
   2984..3021    -  misc_feature   MCS (fragment): multiple cloning site
   3020..3036    -  promoter       tight TRE promoter (fragment): Tet-responsive promoter PTight, consisting of seven tet operator sequences followed by the minimal CMV promoter
   3052..3255    -  promoter       CMV promoter: human cytomegalovirus (CMV) immediate early promoter
   3256..3559    -  enhancer       CMV enhancer: human cytomegalovirus immediate early enhancer
   3627..3643    -  misc_feature   MCS (fragment): multiple cloning site
   3643..3668    -  CDS            Rev (fragment): human immunodeficiency virus 1 (HIV-1) Rev protein; rev; enhances nuclear export of unspliced and incompletely spliced viral mRNAs
   4045..4278    -  misc_feature   RRE: The Rev response element (RRE) of HIV-1 allows for Rev-dependent mRNA export from the nucleus to the cytoplasm.
   4412..4495    -  CDS            vif (fragment): VIF_HV1BR - Experimental evidence at protein level: Swiss-Prot protein existence level 1. Counteracts the innate antiviral activity of host APOBEC3F and APOBEC3G. Forms a complex with host APOBEC3F and APOBEC3G thus preventing the entry of these lethally hypermutating enzymes into progeny virions. Recruits an active E3 ubiquitin ligase complex composed of elongin BC, CUL5, and RBX2 to induce polyubiquitination of APOBEC3G and APOBEC3F. In turn, they are directed to the 26S proteasome for degradation. Vif interaction with APOBEC3G also blocks its cytidine deaminase activity in a proteasome-inde
   4638..4755    -  misc_feature   cPPT/CTS: central polypurine tract and central termination sequence of HIV-1
   4904..5263    -  CDS            HIV-1 gag (fragment): gag protein from human immunodeficiency virus 1; gag
   5247..5372    -  misc_feature   HIV-1 Ψ: packaging signal of human immunodeficiency virus type 1
   5419..5676    -  LTR            5' LTR (truncated): truncated 5' long terminal repeat (LTR) from HIV-1
   5678..6057    -  enhancer       CMV enhancer: human cytomegalovirus immediate early enhancer
   6088..6192    +  promoter       AmpR promoter: bla
   6193..7053    +  CDS            AmpR: β-lactamase; bla; confers resistance to ampicillin, carbenicillin, and related antibiotics
   7224..7812    +  rep_origin     ori: high-copy-number ColE1/pMB1/pBR322/pUC origin of replication
   7995..8049    +  CDS            lacI (fragment): lac repressor; lacI; The lac repressor binds to the lac operator to inhibit transcription in E. coli. This inhibition can be relieved by adding lactose or isopropyl-β-D-thiogalactopyranoside (IPTG).
   8051..8185    -  polyA_signal   SV40 poly(A) signal: SV40 polyadenylation signal
   8205..8340    -  rep_origin     SV40 ori: SV40 origin of replication
   8364..8386    -  promoter       SV40 promoter (fragment): SV40 enhancer and early promoter
   8393..8432    +  CDS            lacI (fragment): lac repressor; lacI; The lac repressor binds to the lac operator to inhibit transcription in E. coli. This inhibition can be relieved by adding lactose or isopropyl-β-D-thiogalactopyranoside (IPTG).
   8445..8466    +  protein_bind   CAP binding site: CAP binding activates transcription in the presence of cAMP. E. coli catabolite activator protein
   8481..8511    +  promoter       lac promoter: promoter for the E. coli lac operon
   8519..8535    +  protein_bind   lac operator: The lac repressor binds to the lac operator to inhibit transcription in E. coli. This inhibition can be relieved by adding lactose or isopropyl-β-D-thiogalactopyranoside (IPTG). lac repressor encoded by lacI
>Addgene plasmid #244742 | CL20_mEGFP_FOidr_190 | addgene full sequence | sequence record 488209 | Addgene NGS Result
AAAAAAAATCTAACCTCAAGTCAAGGCTTTTCTATGGAATAAGGAATGGACAGCAGGGGGCTGTTTCATA
TACTGATGACCTCTTTATAGCCAACCTTTGTTCATGGCAGCCAGCATATGGGCATATGTTGCCAAACTCT
AAACCAAATACTCATTCTGATGTTTTAAATGATTTGCCCTCCCATATGTCCTTCCGAGTGAGAGACACAA
AAAATTCCAACACACTATTGCAATGAAAATAAATTTCCTTTATTAGCCAGAAGTCAGATGCTCAAGGGGC
TTCATGATGTCCCCATAATTTTTGGCAGAGGGAAAAAGATCTGCTAGCTCGAGCAGCTGAAGCTTTATTG
AGGCTTAAGCAGTGGGTTCCCTAGTTAGCCAGAGAGCTCCCAGGCTCAGATCTGGTCTAACCAGAGAGAC
CCAGTACAGGCAAAAAGCAGATCTTGTCTTCTTTGGGAGTGAATTAGCCCTTCCAGTCCCCCCTTTTCTT
TTAAAAAGTGGCTAAGATCTACAGCTGCCTTGTAAGTCATTGGTCTTAAAGGTACCGTAATCTTATCTAG
AACCGGTTCACGCACGGTAATCGGAGTGTTCAACCGAGTTGTCCGAACCGGCGCCACCGGAGGCCGCTGC
AGCAGCTGCCGCTGCTGCGCTACCCCCGCCCTTCTCCGGTCCTGCAACACCCTCGGCCAACAACATGTTG
TCCAGACGCATCAATTGTGGGTCAGTAGGTTCTTCCTCCTGAGCGCCGCGAATGGACAGGACGCTGTACG
AATCCGGCGGGCGACTCAGATCGGGAAGAGTGCCCGGTTGGCTAGGCAGCGCTGCGTGGTTATGCATCAA
TGACGTCGAACCCGCTAATCCGTCTTCCGGGTGGGAGCCGCCGACTAAACCAGCGTGACGTCCCCCCAGT
GACATAGGACCTGTGAAGCCAGATGCCAGCGCGCCGTGCCCAGGTAACAATGTATGCATATCGCCAGCTG
TTCCTACCGCGTGCGAGCGAAGTACGTGAATCGCCTCATCCAGGTGATCCTCAATCTTAGACTGCAATCC
GTGTAAGCCCCCGTCGTATGAAGGACTCAAAGCACCAGGTGCCCCCGCGCGGGGCCATTGTGACGTCCCG
GCTAACCCTTGAGGACTTCCAACGGGTGTTGAGGGGGATGAACTGAAGTTGTTACTAGAGTGGTCAGGTG
AGTAAATGCTCGCCAGAGCCTTGCCTAAGGCATCACCAGAACTCCCCGCGGTGGTCCCACGGGAACCAAG
CAGACTATCCGCACCACTTACCGGGGGAGTGTGCGACGAGACCCCTCCGTAAGTGGCACCGGGGGCGCTG
GAAAAAGACGATGCAGAGGGCAGCCCGCCGTTGACTTCAGCTCCATGTAATTGATACCCCATACGCTCGT
GCTGGTGAAGTCCCCCGAAAGTCGAAGAACTGCCGGAACTGCCTACAGGCCCGCTACCCGGAGGAAGTGG
CAAAGGACTCGACCCGCCACCCAACATCGGACCAAATCCCGCTTGGCCAGGCGGCGACCAAAGCTCCGCA
GATGGGTGTAACGAGCCGTCCGCCACGTAAAACGGGGCCGGATAAGTACTTGAAGGAGTTTTGGCAGATG
GGTACGCGGTCGCATCGCGTCCATAGTCCTCTCCTGAACTTGGGGGATAGACCGAACTCGGTAATCCGGG
AGGAACTTTGCGCACCTTTTTGGGCTGGGTATCAAGGCTGCCATCGGCTGCACGACGACGCGACGAACCG
CTGTAAGAAGGATAATATTGAGAGGTTCCTTTCATTCCACTTGGCGAAAGAGGGCCGGGGGAATTTAATG
CTAACTCACCGCTAAGAAAGCCCGCCTGTGTAAGGCCACCTACTCCCGCATCACGGCCAAAACTGGCATA
AGCCCCACGTTCCCCCGACTTACCGCCAAGGCCCGGCCCCAGGAAAGTTGAGCTGGACAAGGATGAATGG
GATTCGGTAAAGTGGGTCCCTTCAGAAAAAGTGCGGGATGGGTCAAAGGAGGAAGATGACTGATCCCCGG
AACCCCAGCTCCCAGATGAGGGGCGATCCTCCAGGCCGCTGCCTCCGAACTGGGCTCCCGCCAATGATGC
GGGGCGCCCTTTACCATTAGTCACCGGCAGCGGAAACATCATCGAGAAATCCAATAAGTCTGATAATTCT
TTATCCGTTCCCACTGGGGCCATGCGTTGGGGCTGGTTCATCCGGGAAGCGGCCGCACTTCCCCCGGAGC
CTCCGCTTCCGCCCTTGTACAGCTCGTCCATGCCGAGAGTGATCCCGGCGGCGGTCACGAACTCCAGCAG
GACCATGTGATCGCGCTTCTCGTTGGGGTCTTTGCTCAGCTTGGACTGGGTGCTCAGGTAGTGGTTGTCG
GGCAGCAGCACGGGGCCGTCGCCGATGGGGGTGTTCTGCTGGTAGTGGTCGGCGAGCTGCACGCTGCCGT
CCTCGATGTTGTGGCGGATCTTGAAGTTCACCTTGATGCCGTTCTTCTGCTTGTCGGCCATGATATAGAC
GTTGTGGCTGTTGTAGTTGTACTCCAGCTTGTGCCCCAGGATGTTGCCGTCCTCCTTGAAGTCGATGCCC
TTCAGCTCGATGCGGTTCACCAGGGTGTCGCCCTCGAACTTCACCTCGGCGCGGGTCTTGTAGTTGCCGT
CGTCCTTGAAGAAGATGGTGCGCTCCTGGACGTAGCCTTCGGGCATGGCGGACTTGAAGAAGTCGTGCTG
CTTCATGTGGTCGGGGTAGCGGCTGAAGCACTGCACGCCGTAGGTCAGGGTGGTCACGAGGGTGGGCCAG
GGCACGGGCAGCTTGCCGGTGGTGCAGATGAACTTCAGGGTCAGCTTGCCGTAGGTGGCATCGCCCTCGC
CCTCGCCGGACACGCTGAACTTGTGGCCGTTTACGTCGCCGTCCAGCTCGACCAGGATGGGCACCACCCC
GGTGAACAGCTCCTCGCCCTTGCTCACCATGGTGGCGACCGGTGGATCCCGGGCCCGCGGTACCGTCGAC
TGCAGAATTCGGTTCACTAAACGAGCCCGGTTCACTAAACGAGCTCTGCTTATATAGACCTCCCACCGTA
CACGCCTACCGCCCATTTGCGTCAATGGGGCGGAGTTGTTACGACATTTTGGAAAGTCCCGTTGATTTTG
GTGCCAAAACAAACTCCCATTGACGTCAATGGGGTGGAGACTTGGAAATCCCCGTGAGTCAAACCGCTAT
CCACGCCCATTGATGTACTGCCAAAACCGCATCACCATGGTAATAGCGATGACTAATACGTAGATGTACT
GCCAAGTAGGAAAGTCCCATAAGGTCATGTACTGGGCATAATGCCAGGCGGGCCATTTACCGTCATTGAC
GTCAATAGGGGGCGTACTTGGCATATGATACACTTGATGTACTGCCAAGTGGGCAGTTTACCGTAAATAC
TCCACCCATTGACGTCAATGGAAAGTCCCTATTGGCGTTACTATGGGAACATACGTCATTATTGACGTCA
ATGGGCGGGGGTCGTTGGGCGGTCAGCCAGGCGGGCCATTTACCGTAAGTTATGTAACGCGGAACTCCAT
ATATGGGCTATGAACTAATGACCCCGTAATTGATTACTATTAATAACTAGCACGCGTTCGAAGCTTGAGC
TCGGTCCCCTCGGGGTTGGGAGGTGGGTCTGAAACGATAATGGTGAATATCCCTGCCTAACTCTATTCAC
TATAGAAAGTACAGCAAAAACTATTCTTAAACCTACCAAGCCTCCTACTATCATTATGAATAATTTTATA
TACCACAGCCAATTTGTTATGTTAAACCAATTCCACAAACTTGCCCATTTATCTAATTCCAATAATTCTT
GTTCATTCTTTTCTTGCTGGTTTTGCGATTCTTCAATTAAGGAGTGTATTAAGCTTGTGTAATTGTTAAT
TTCTCTGTCCCACTCCATCCAGGTCGTGTGATTCCAAATCTGTTCCAGAGATTTATTACTCCAACTAGCA
TTCCAAGGCACAGCAGTGGTGCAAATGAGTTTTCCAGAGCAACCCCAAATCCCCAGGAGCTGTTGATCCT
TTAGGTATCTTTCCACAGCCAGGATTCTTGCCTGGAGCTGCTTGATGCCCCAGACTGTGAGTTGCAACAG
ATGCTGTTGCGCCTCAATAGCCCTCAGCAAATTGTTCTGCTGCTGCACTATACCAGACAATAATTGTCTG
GCCTGTACCGTCAGCGTCATTGACGCTGCGCCCATAGTGCTTCCTGCTGCTCCCAAGAACCCAAGGAACA
AAGCTCCTATTCCCACTGCTCTTTTTTCTCTCTGCACCACTCTTCTCTTTGCCTTGGTGGGTGCTACTCC
TAATGGTTCAATTTTTACTACTTTATATTTATATAATTCACTTCTCCAATTGTCCCTCATATCTCCTCCT
TATGGTGTTTTACTAAACTTTTCCATGTTCTAATCCTCATCCTGTCTACTTGCCACACAATCATCACCTG
CCATCTGTTTTCCATAATCCCTAATGATCTTTGCTTTTCTTCTTGGCACTACTTTTATGTCACTATTATC
TTGTATTACTACTGCCCCTTCACCTTTCCAGAGGAGCTTTGCTGGTCCTTTCCAAAGTGGATTTCTGCTG
TCCCTGTAATAAACCCGAAAATTTTGAATTTTTGTAATTTGTTTTTGTAATTCTTTAGTTTGTATGTCTG
TTGCTATTATGTCTACTATTCTTTCCCCTGCACTGTACCCCCCAATCCCCCCTTTTCTTTTAAAATTGTG
GATGAATACTGCCATTTGTACTGCTGTCTTAAGATGTTCAGCCTGATCTCTTACCTGTCCTATAATTTTC
TTTAATTCTTTATTCATAGATTCTACTACTCCTTGACTTTGGGGATTGTAGGGAATTTCCAGGTCTGAAG
ATCCTGCTGCTTGCTGTGCTTTTTTCTTACTTTTGTTTTGCTCTTCCTCTATCTTGTCTAAAGCTTCCTT
GGTGTCTTTTATCTCTATCCTTTGATGCACACAATAGAGGGTTGCTACTGTATTATATAATGATCTAAGT
TCTTCTGATCCTGTCTGAAGGGATGGTTGTAGCTGTCCCAGTATTTGTCTACAGCCTTCTGATGTTTCTA
ACAGGCCAGTATTAACTGCGAATCGTTCTAGCTCCCTGCTTGCCCATACTATATGTTTTAATTTATATTT
TTTCTTTCCCCCTGGCCTTAACCGAATTTTTTCCCATCGCGATCTAATTCTCCCCCGCTTAATACTGACG
CTCTCGCACCCATCTCTCTCCTTCTAGCCTCCGCTAGTCAAAATTTTTGGCGTACTCACCAGTCGCCGCC
CCTCGCCTCTTGCCGTGCGCGCTTCAGCAAGCCGAGTCCTGCGTCGAGAGAGCTCCTCTGGTTTCCCTTT
CGCTTTCAAGTCCCTGTTCGGGCGCCACTGCTAGAGATTTTCCACACTGACTAAAAGGGTCTGAGGGATC
TCTAGTTACCAGAGTCACACAACAGACGGGCACACACTACTTGAAGCACTCAAGGCAAGCTTTATTGAGG
CTTAAGCAGTGGGTTCCCTAGTTAGCCAGAGAGCTCCCAGGCTCAGATCTGGTCTAACCAGAGAGACCCA
GTACAGGCAAAAAGCAGCTGCTTATATGCAGGATCTGAGGGCTCGCCACTCCCCAGTCCCGCCCAGGCCA
CGCCTCCCATGGTAATAGCGATGACTAATACGTAGATGTACTGCCAAGTAGGAAAGTCCCATAAGGTCAT
GTACTGGGCATAATGCCAGGCGGGCCATTTACCGTCATTGACGTCAATAGGGGGCGTACTTGGCATATGA
TACACTTGATGTACTGCCAAGTGGGCAGTTTACCGTAAATACTCCACCCATTGACGTCAATGGAAAGTCC
CTATTGGCGTTACTATGGGAACATACGTCATTATTGACGTCAATGGGCGGGGGTCGTTGGGCGGTCAGCC
AGGCGGGCCATTTACCGTAAGTTATGTAACGCGGAACTCCATATATGGGCTATGAACTAATGACCCCGTA
ATTGATTACTATTAATAACTAGTCAATAATCAATGTCGACCCAGGTGGCACTTTTCGGGGAAATGTGCGC
GGAACCCCTATTTGTTTATTTTTCTAAATACATTCAAATATGTATCCGCTCATGAGACAATAACCCTGAT
AAATGCTTCAATAATATTGAAAAAGGAAGAGTATGAGTATTCAACATTTCCGTGTCGCCCTTATTCCCTT
TTTTGCGGCATTTTGCCTTCCTGTTTTTGCTCACCCAGAAACGCTGGTGAAAGTAAAAGATGCTGAAGAT
CAGTTGGGTGCACGAGTGGGTTACATCGAACTGGATCTCAACAGCGGTAAGATCCTTGAGAGTTTTCGCC
CCGAAGAACGTTTTCCAATGATGAGCACTTTTAAAGTTCTGCTATGTGGCGCGGTATTATCCCGTATTGA
CGCCGGGCAAGAGCAACTCGGTCGCCGCATACACTATTCTCAGAATGACTTGGTTGAGTACTCACCAGTC
ACAGAAAAGCATCTTACGGATGGCATGACAGTAAGAGAATTATGCAGTGCTGCCATAACCATGAGTGATA
ACACTGCGGCCAACTTACTTCTGACAACGATCGGAGGACCGAAGGAGCTAACCGCTTTTTTGCACAACAT
GGGGGATCATGTAACTCGCCTTGATCGTTGGGAACCGGAGCTGAATGAAGCCATACCAAACGACGAGCGT
GACACCACGATGCCTGTAGCAATGGCAACAACGTTGCGCAAACTATTAACTGGCGAACTACTTACTCTAG
CTTCCCGGCAACAATTAATAGACTGGATGGAGGCGGATAAAGTTGCAGGACCACTTCTGCGCTCGGCCCT
TCCGGCTGGCTGGTTTATTGCTGATAAATCTGGAGCCGGTGAGCGTGGGTCTCGCGGTATCATTGCAGCA
CTGGGGCCAGATGGTAAGCCCTCCCGTATCGTAGTTATCTACACGACGGGGAGTCAGGCAACTATGGATG
AACGAAATAGACAGATCGCTGAGATAGGTGCCTCACTGATTAAGCATTGGTAACTGTCAGACCAAGTTTA
CTCATATATACTTTAGATTGATTTAAAACTTCATTTTTAATTTAAAAGGATCTAGGTGAAGATCCTTTTT
GATAATCTCATGACCAAAATCCCTTAACGTGAGTTTTCGTTCCACTGAGCGTCAGACCCCGTAGAAAAGA
TCAAAGGATCTTCTTGAGATCCTTTTTTTCTGCGCGTAATCTGCTGCTTGCAAACAAAAAAACCACCGCT
ACCAGCGGTGGTTTGTTTGCCGGATCAAGAGCTACCAACTCTTTTTCCGAAGGTAACTGGCTTCAGCAGA
GCGCAGATACCAAATACTGTTCTTCTAGTGTAGCCGTAGTTAGGCCACCACTTCAAGAACTCTGTAGCAC
CGCCTACATACCTCGCTCTGCTAATCCTGTTACCAGTGGCTGCTGCCAGTGGCGATAAGTCGTGTCTTAC
CGGGTTGGACTCAAGACGATAGTTACCGGATAAGGCGCAGCGGTCGGGCTGAACGGGGGGTTCGTGCACA
CAGCCCAGCTTGGAGCGAACGACCTACACCGAACTGAGATACCTACAGCGTGAGCTATGAGAAAGCGCCA
CGCTTCCCGAAGGGAGAAAGGCGGACAGGTATCCGGTAAGCGGCAGGGTCGGAACAGGAGAGCGCACGAG
GGAGCTTCCAGGGGGAAACGCCTGGTATCTTTATAGTCCTGTCGGGTTTCGCCACCTCTGACTTGAGCGT
CGATTTTTGTGATGCTCGTCAGGGGGGCGGAGCCTATGGAAAAACGCCAGCAACGCGGCCTTTTTACGGT
TCCTGGCCTTTTGCTGGCCTTTTGCTCACATGTTCTTTCCTGCGTTATCCCCTGATTCTGTGGATAACCG
TATTACCGCCTTTGAGTGAGCTGATACCGCTCGCCGCAGCCGAACGACCGAGCGCAGCGAGTCAGTGAGC
GAGGAAGCGGAAGAGCGCCCAATACGCAAACCGCCTCTCCCCGCGCGTTGGCCGATTCATTAATGCAGCG
GATCCAGACATGATAAGATACATTGATGAGTTTGGACAAACCACAACTAGAATGCAGTGAAAAAAATGCT
TTATTTGTGAAATTTGTGATGCTATTGCTTTATTTGTAACCATTATAAGCTGCAATAAACAAGTTAGCTT
TTTGCAAAAGCCTAGGCCTCCAAAAAAGCCTCCTCACTACTTCTGGAATAGCTCAGAGGCCGAGGCGGCC
TCGGCCTCTGCATAAATAAAAAAAATTAGTCAGCCATGGGGCGGAGAATGGGCGGAACTGGGCGGAGTTA
GGGGCGGGATGGGCGGAGTTAGGGGCGGGACTATGGTTGCTGACTAATTGAGATGCGGATCCGCTGGCAC
GACAGGTTTCCCGACTGGAAAGCGGGCAGTGAGCGCAACGCAATTAATGTGAGTTAGCTCACTCATTAGG
CACCCCAGGCTTTACACTTTATGCTTCCGGCTCGTATGTTGTGTGGAATTGTGAGCGGATAACAATTTCA
CACAGGAAACAGCTATGACCATGATTACGCCAAGCTTGGGCTGCAGGTCGAGGGATCTCCATAAGAGAAG
AGGGACAGCTATGACTGGGAGTAGTCAGGAGAGGAGGAAAAATCTGGCTAGTAAAACATGTAAGGAAAAT
TTTAGGGATGTTAAAGAAAAAAATAACACAAAACAAAATAT
